>Addgene plasmid #46030 | tetO-GATA4 | addgene full sequence | sequence record 137077 | Addgene NGS result
CATTAATGAATCGGCCAACGCGCGGGGAGAGGCGGTTTGCGTATTGGGCGCTCTTCCGCTTCCTCGCTCA
CTGACTCGCTGCGCTCGGTCGTTCGGCTGCGGCGAGCGGTATCAGCTCACTCAAAGGCGGTAATACGGTT
ATCCACAGAATCAGGGGATAACGCAGGAAAGAACATGTGAGCAAAAGGCCAGCAAAAGGCCAGGAACCGT
AAAAAGGCCGCGTTGCTGGCGTTTTTCCATAGGCTCCGCCCCCCTGACGAGCATCACAAAAATCGACGCT
CAAGTCAGAGGTGGCGAAACCCGACAGGACTATAAAGATACCAGGCGTTTCCCCCTGGAAGCTCCCTCGT
GCGCTCTCCTGTTCCGACCCTGCCGCTTACCGGATACCTGTCCGCCTTTCTCCCTTCGGGAAGCGTGGCG
CTTTCTCATAGCTCACGCTGTAGGTATCTCAGTTCGGTGTAGGTCGTTCGCTCCAAGCTGGGCTGTGTGC
ACGAACCCCCCGTTCAGCCCGACCGCTGCGCCTTATCCGGTAACTATCGTCTTGAGTCCAACCCGGTAAG
ACACGACTTATCGCCACTGGCAGCAGCCACTGGTAACAGGATTAGCAGAGCGAGGTATGTAGGCGGTGCT
ACAGAGTTCTTGAAGTGGTGGCCTAACTACGGCTACACTAGAAGAACAGTATTTGGTATCTGCGCTCTGC
TGAAGCCAGTTACCTTCGGAAAAAGAGTTGGTAGCTCTTGATCCGGCAAACAAACCACCGCTGGTAGCGG
TGGTTTTTTTGTTTGCAAGCAGCAGATTACGCGCAGAAAAAAAGGATCTCAAGAAGATCCTTTGATCTTT
TCTACGGGGTCTGACGCTCAGTGGAACGAAAACTCACGTTAAGGGATTTTGGTCATGAGATTATCAAAAA
GGATCTTCACCTAGATCCTTTTAAATTAAAAATGAAGTTTTAAATCAATCTAAAGTATATATGAGTAAAC
TTGGTCTGACAGTTACCAATGCTTAATCAGTGAGGCACCTATCTCAGCGATCTGTCTATTTCGTTCATCC
ATAGTTGCCTGACTCCCCGTCGTGTAGATAACTACGATACGGGAGGGCTTACCATCTGGCCCCAGTGCTG
CAATGATACCGCGAGACCCACGCTCACCGGCTCCAGATTTATCAGCAATAAACCAGCCAGCCGGAAGGGC
CGAGCGCAGAAGTGGTCCTGCAACTTTATCCGCCTCCATCCAGTCTATTAATTGTTGCCGGGAAGCTAGA
GTAAGTAGTTCGCCAGTTAATAGTTTGCGCAACGTTGTTGCCATTGCTACAGGCATCGTGGTGTCACGCT
CGTCGTTTGGTATGGCTTCATTCAGCTCCGGTTCCCAACGATCAAGGCGAGTTACATGATCCCCCATGTT
GTGCAAAAAAGCGGTTAGCTCCTTCGGTCCTCCGATCGTTGTCAGAAGTAAGTTGGCCGCAGTGTTATCA
CTCATGGTTATGGCAGCACTGCATAATTCTCTTACTGTCATGCCATCCGTAAGATGCTTTTCTGTGACTG
GTGAGTACTCAACCAAGTCATTCTGAGAATAGTGTATGCGGCGACCGAGTTGCTCTTGCCCGGCGTCAAT
ACGGGATAATACCGCGCCACATAGCAGAACTTTAAAAGTGCTCATCATTGGAAAACGTTCTTCGGGGCGA
AAACTCTCAAGGATCTTACCGCTGTTGAGATCCAGTTCGATGTAACCCACTCGTGCACCCAACTGATCTT
CAGCATCTTTTACTTTCACCAGCGTTTCTGGGTGAGCAAAAACAGGAAGGCAAAATGCCGCAAAAAAGGG
AATAAGGGCGACACGGAAATGTTGAATACTCATACTCTTCCTTTTTCAATATTATTGAAGCATTTATCAG
GGTTATTGTCTCATGAGCGGATACATATTTGAATGTATTTAGAAAAATAAACAAATAGGGGTTCCGCGCA
CATTTCCCCGAAAAGTGCCACCTGACGTCGACGGATCGGGAGATCTCCCGATCCCCTATGGTGCACTCTC
AGTACAATCTGCTCTGATGCCGCATAGTTAAGCCAGTATCTGCTCCCTGCTTGTGTGTTGGAGGTCGCTG
AGTAGTGCGCGAGCAAAATTTAAGCTACAACAAGGCAAGGCTTGACCGACAATTGCATGAAGAATCTGCT
TAGGGTTAGGCGTTTTGCGCTGCTTCGCGATGTACGGGCCAGATATACGCGTTGACATTGATTATTGACT
AGTTATTAATAGTAATCAATTACGGGGTCATTAGTTCATAGCCCATATATGGAGTTCCGCGTTACATAAC
TTACGGTAAATGGCCCGCCTGGCTGACCGCCCAACGACCCCCGCCCATTGACGTCAATAATGACGTATGT
TCCCATAGTAACGCCAATAGGGACTTTCCATTGACGTCAATGGGTGGAGTATTTACGGTAAACTGCCCAC
TTGGCAGTACATCAAGTGTATCATATGCCAAGTACGCCCCCTATTGACGTCAATGACGGTAAATGGCCCG
CCTGGCATTATGCCCAGTACATGACCTTATGGGACTTTCCTACTTGGCAGTACATCTACGTATTAGTCAT
CGCTATTACCATGGTGATGCGGTTTTGGCAGTACATCAATGGGCGTGGATAGCGGTTTGACTCACGGGGA
TTTCCAAGTCTCCACCCCATTGACGTCAATGGGAGTTTGTTTTGGCACCAAAATCAACGGGACTTTCCAA
AATGTCGTAACAACTCCGCCCCATTGACGCAAATGGGCGGTAGGCGTGTACGGTGGGAGGTCTATATAAG
CAGCGCGTTTTGCCTGTACTGGGTCTCTCTGGTTAGACCAGATCTGAGCCTGGGAGCTCTCTGGCTAACT
AGGGAACCCACTGCTTAAGCCTCAATAAAGCTTGCCTTGAGTGCTTCAAGTAGTGTGTGCCCGTCTGTTG
TGTGACTCTGGTAACTAGAGATCCCTCAGACCCTTTTAGTCAGTGTGGAAAATCTCTAGCAGTGGCGCCC
GAACAGGGACTTGAAAGCGAAAGGGAAACCAGAGGAGCTCTCTCGACGCAGGACTCGGCTTGCTGAAGCG
CGCACGGCAAGAGGCGAGGGGCGGCGACTGGTGAGTACGCCAAAAATTTTGACTAGCGGAGGCTAGAAGG
AGAGAGATGGGTGCGAGAGCGTCAGTATTAAGCGGGGGAGAATTAGATCGCGATGGGAAAAAATTCGGTT
AAGGCCAGGGGGAAAGAAAAAATATAAATTAAAACATATAGTATGGGCAAGCAGGGAGCTAGAACGATTC
GCAGTTAATCCTGGCCTGTTAGAAACATCAGAAGGCTGTAGACAAATACTGGGACAGCTACAACCATCCC
TTCAGACAGGATCAGAAGAACTTAGATCATTATATAATACAGTAGCAACCCTCTATTGTGTGCATCAAAG
GATAGAGATAAAAGACACCAAGGAAGCTTTAGACAAGATAGAGGAAGAGCAAAACAAAAGTAAGACCACC
GCACAGCAAGCGGCCGCTGATCTTCAGACCTGGAGGAGGAGATATGAGGGACAATTGGAGAAGTGAATTA
TATAAATATAAAGTAGTAAAAATTGAACCATTAGGAGTAGCACCCACCAAGGCAAAGAGAAGAGTGGTGC
AGAGAGAAAAAAGAGCAGTGGGAATAGGAGCTTTGTTCCTTGGGTTCTTGGGAGCAGCAGGAAGCACTAT
GGGCGCAGCGTCAATGACGCTGACGGTACAGGCCAGACAATTATTGTCTGGTATAGTGCAGCAGCAGAAC
AATTTGCTGAGGGCTATTGAGGCGCAACAGCATCTGTTGCAACTCACAGTCTGGGGCATCAAGCAGCTCC
AGGCAAGAATCCTGGCTGTGGAAAGATACCTAAAGGATCAACAGCTCCTGGGGATTTGGGGTTGCTCTGG
AAAACTCATTTGCACCACTGCTGTGCCTTGGAATGCTAGTTGGAGTAATAAATCTCTGGAACAGATTTGG
AATCACACGACCTGGATGGAGTGGGACAGAGAAATTAACAATTACACAAGCTTAATACACTCCTTAATTG
AAGAATCGCAAAACCAGCAAGAAAAGAATGAACAAGAATTATTGGAATTAGATAAATGGGCAAGTTTGTG
GAATTGGTTTAACATAACAAATTGGCTGTGGTATATAAAATTATTCATAATGATAGTAGGAGGCTTGGTA
GGTTTAAGAATAGTTTTTGCTGTACTTTCTATAGTGAATAGAGTTAGGCAGGGATATTCACCATTATCGT
TTCAGACCCACCTCCCAACCCCGAGGGGACCCGACAGGCCCGAAGGAATAGAAGAAGAAGGTGGAGAGAG
AGACAGAGACAGATCCATTCGATTAGTGAACGGATCGGCACTGCGTGCGCCAATTCTGCAGACAAATGGC
AGTATTCATCCACAATTTTAAAAGAAAAGGGGGGATTGGGGGGTACAGTGCAGGGGAAAGAATAGTAGAC
ATAATAGCAACAGACATACAAACTAAAGAATTACAAAAACAAATTACAAAAATTCAAAATTTTCGGGTTT
ATTACAGGGACAGCAGAGATCCAGTTTGGTTATCGAGTTTACCACTCCCTATCAGTGATAGAGAAAAGTG
AAAGTCGAGTTTACCACTCCCTATCAGTGATAGAGAAAAGTGAAAGTCGAGTTTACCACTCCCTATCAGT
GATAGAGAAAAGTGAAAGTCGAGTTTACCACTCCCTATCAGTGATAGAGAAAAGTGAAAGTCGAGTTTAC
CACTCCCTATCAGTGATAGAGAAAAGTGAAAGTCGAGCTCGGTACCCGGGTCGAGGTAGGCGTGTACGGT
GGGAGGCCTATATAAGCAGAGCTCGTTTAGTGAACCGTCAGATCGCCTGGAGACGCCATCCACGCTGTTT
TGACCTCCATAGAAGACACCGGGACCGATCCAGCCTCCGCGGCCCCGAATTGTAATACGACTCACTATAG
GGAGACCCAAGCTGGCTAGGTAAGCTTGATCAACAAGTTTGTACAAAAAAGCAGGCTCGGGAGCTCGCAG
GGACCATGTATCAGAGCTTGGCCATGGCCGCCAACCACGGGCCGCCCCCCGGTGCCTACGAGGCGGGCGG
CCCCGGCGCCTTCATGCACGGCGCGGGCGCCGCGTCCTCGCCAGTCTACGTGCCCACACCGCAGGTGCCC
TCCTCCGTGCTGAGCCTGTCCTACCTCCAGGGCGGAGGCGCGGGCTCTGCGTCCGGAGGCGCCTCGGGCG
GCAGCTCCGGTGGGGCCGCGTCTGGTGCGGGGCCCGGGACCCAGCAGGGCAGCCCGGGATGGAGCCAGGC
GGGAGCCGACGGAGCCGCTTACACCCCGCCGCCGGTGTCGCCGCGCTTCTCCTTCCCGGGGACCACCGGG
TCCCTGGCGGCCGCCGCCGCCGCTGCCGCGGCCCGGGAAGCTGCGGCCTACAGCAGTGGCGGCGGAGCGG
CGGGTGCGGGCCTGGCGGGCCGCGAGCAGTACGGGCGCGCCGGCTTCGCGGGCTCCTACTCCAGCCCCTA
CCCGGCTTACATGGCCGACGTGGGCGCGTCCTGGGCCGCAGCCGCCGCCGCCTCCGCCGGCCCCTTCGAC
AGCCCGGTCCTGCACAGCCTGCCCGGCCGGGCCAGCCCGGCCGCCCGACACCCCAATCTCGATATGTTTG
ACGACTTCTCAGAAGGCAGAGAGTGTGTCAACTGTGGGGCTATGTCCACCCCGCTCTGGAGGCGAGATGG
GACGGGTCACTATCTGTGCAACGCCTGCGGCCTCTACCACAAGATGAACGGCATCAACCGGCCGCTCATC
AAGCCTCAGCGCCGGCTGTCCGCCTCCCGCCGAGTGGGCCTCTCCTGTGCCAACTGCCAGACCACCACCA
CCACGCTGTGGCGCCGCAATGCGGAGGGCGAGCCTGTGTGCAATGCCTGCGGCCTCTACATGAAGCTCCA
CGGGGTCCCCAGGCCTCTTGCAATGCGGAAAGAGGGGATCCAAACCAGAAAACGGAAGCCCAAGAACCTG
AATAAATCTAAGACACCAGCAGCTCCTTCAGGCAGTGAGAGCCTTCCTCCCGCCAGCGGTGCTTCCAGCA
ACTCCAGCAACGCCACCACCAGCAGCAGCGAGGAGATGCGTCCCATCAAGACGGAGCCTGGCCTGTCATC
TCACTACGGGCACAGCAGCTCCGTGTCCCAGACGTTCTCAGTCAGTGCGATGTCTGGCCATGGGCCCTCC
ATCCACCCTGTCCTCTCGGCCCTGAAGCTCTCCCCACAAGGCTATGCGTCTCCCGTCAGCCAGTCTCCAC
AGACCAGCTCCAAGCAGGACTCCTGGAACAGCCTGGTCTTGGCCGACAGTCACGGGGACATAATCACTGC
GAACCCAGCTTTCTTGTACAAAGTGGTTGATCTAGAGGGCCCGCGGTTCGAAGGTAAGCCTATCCCTAAC
CCTCTCCTCGGTCTCGATTCTACGCGTACCGGTCATCATCACCATCACCATTGAGTTTAAACCCGCTGAT
CAGCCTCAATTCGATATCAAGCTTATCGATAATCAACCTCTGGATTACAAAATTTGTGAAAGATTGACTG
GTATTCTTAACTATGTTGCTCCTTTTACGCTATGTGGATACGCTGCTTTAATGCCTTTGTATCATGCTAT
TGCTTCCCGTATGGCTTTCATTTTCTCCTCCTTGTATAAATCCTGGTTGCTGTCTCTTTATGAGGAGTTG
TGGCCCGTTGTCAGGCAACGTGGCGTGGTGTGCACTGTGTTTGCTGACGCAACCCCCACTGGTTGGGGCA
TTGCCACCACCTGTCAGCTCCTTTCCGGGACTTTCGCTTTCCCCCTCCCTATTGCCACGGCGGAACTCAT
CGCCGCCTGCCTTGCCCGCTGCTGGACAGGGGCTCGGCTGTTGGGCACTGACAATTCCGTGGTGTTGTCG
GGGAAATCATCGTCCTTTCCTTGGCTGCTCGCCTGTGTTGCCACCTGGATTCTGCGCGGGACGTCCTTCT
GCTACGTCCCTTCGGCCCTCAATCCAGCGGACCTTCCTTCCCGCGGCCTGCTGCCGGCTCTGCGGCCTCT
TCCGCGTCTTCGCCTTCGCCCTCAGACGAGTCGGATCTCCCTTTGGGCCGCCTCCCCGCATCGATACCGT
CGACCTCGAGACCTAGAAAAACATGGAGCAATCACAAGTAGCAATACAGCAGCTACCAATGCTGATTGTG
CCTGGCTAGAAGCACAAGAGGAGGAGGAGGTGGGTTTTCCAGTCACACCTCAGGTACCTTTAAGACCAAT
GACTTACAAGGCAGCTGTAGATCTTAGCCACTTTTTAAAAGAAAAGGGGGGACTGGAAGGGCTAATTCAC
TCCCAACGAAGACAAGATATCCTTGATCTGTGGATCTACCACACACAAGGCTACTTCCCTGATTGGCAGA
ACTACACACCAGGGCCAGGGATCAGATATCCACTGACCTTTGGATGGTGCTACAAGCTAGTACCAGTTGA
GCAAGAGAAGGTAGAAGAAGCCAATGAAGGAGAGAACACCCGCTTGTTACACCCTGTGAGCCTGCATGGG
ATGGATGACCCGGAGAGAGAAGTATTAGAGTGGAGGTTTGACAGCCGCCTAGCATTTCATCACATGGCCC
GAGAGCTGCATCCGGACTGTACTGGGTCTCTCTGGTTAGACCAGATCTGAGCCTGGGAGCTCTCTGGCTA
ACTAGGGAACCCACTGCTTAAGCCTCAATAAAGCTTGCCTTGAGTGCTTCAAGTAGTGTGTGCCCGTCTG
TTGTGTGACTCTGGTAACTAGAGATCCCTCAGACCCTTTTAGTCAGTGTGGAAAATCTCTAGCAGGGCCC
GTTTAAACCCGCTGATCAGCCTCGACTGTGCCTTCTAGTTGCCAGCCATCTGTTGTTTGCCCCTCCCCCG
TGCCTTCCTTGACCCTGGAAGGTGCCACTCCCACTGTCCTTTCCTAATAAAATGAGGAAATTGCATCGCA
TTGTCTGAGTAGGTGTCATTCTATTCTGGGGGGTGGGGTGGGGCAGGACAGCAAGGGGGAGGATTGGGAA
GACAATAGCAGGCATGCTGGGGATGCGGTGGGCTCTATGGCTTCTGAGGCGGAAAGAACCAGCTGGGGCT
CTAGGGGGTATCCCC
[124 nt withheld, positions 8136-8259]
C
[91 nt withheld, positions 8261-8351]
A
[49 nt withheld, positions 8353-8401]
CCTTTGACGTTGGAGTCCACGTTCTTT
[37 nt withheld, positions 8429-8465]
ACCCTATCTCGGTCTATTCTTTTGATTTATAAGGGATTTTGCCGATTTCGGCCTATTGGTTAAAAAATGA
GCTGATTTAACAAAAATTTAACGCGAATTAATTCTGTGGAATGTGTGTCAGTTAGGGTGTGGAAAGTCCC
CAGGCTCCCCAGCAGGCAGAAGTATGCAAAGCATGCATCTCAATTAGTCAGCAACCAGGTGTGGAAAGTC
CCCAGGCTCCCCAGCAGGCAGAAGTATGCAAAGCATGCATCTCAATTAGTCAGCAACCATAGTCCCGCCC
CTAACTCCGCCCATCCCGCCCCTAACTCCGCCCAGTTCCGCCCATTCTCCGCCCCATGGCTGACTAATTT
TTTTTATTTATGCAGAGGCCGAGGCCGCCTCTGCCTCTGAGCTATTCCAGAAGTAGTGAGGAGGCTTTTT
TGGAGGCCTAGGCTTTTGCAAAAAGCTCCCGGGAGCTTGTATATCCATTTTCGGATCTGATCAGCACGTG
TTGACAATTAATCATCGGCATAGTATATCGGCATAGTATAATACGACAAGGTGAGGAACTAAACCATGGC
CAAGTTGACCAGTGCCGTTCCGGTGCTCACCGCGCGCGACGTCGCCGGAGCGGTCGAGTTCTGGACCGAC
CGGCTCGGGTTCTCCCGGGACTTCGTGGAGGACGACTTCGCCGGTGTGGTCCGGGACGACGTGACCCTGT
TCATCAGCGCGGTCCAGGACCAGGTGGTGCCGGACAACACCCTGGCCTGGGTGTGGGTGCGCGGCCTGGA
CGAGCTGTACGCCGAGTGGTCGGAGGTCGTGTCCACGAACTTCCGGGACGCCTCCGGGCCGGCCATGACC
GAGATCGGCGAGCAGCCGTGGGGGCGGGAGTTCGCCCTGCGCGACCCGGCCGGCAACTGCGTGCACTTCG
TGGCCGAGGAGCAGGACTGACACGTGCTACGAGATTTCGATTCCACCGCCGCCTTCTATGAAAGGTTGGG
CTTCGGAATCGTTTTCCGGGACGCCGGCTGGATGATCCTCCAGCGCGGGGATCTCATGCTGGAGTTCTTC
GCCCACCCCAACTTGTTTATTGCAGCTTATAATGGTTACAAATAAAGCAATAGCATCACAAATTTCACAA
ATAAAGCATTTTTTTCACTGCATTCTAGTTGTGGTTTGTCCAAACTCATCAATGTATCTTATCATGTCTG
TATACCGTCGACCTCTAGCTAGAGCTTGGCGTAATCATGGTCATAGCTGTTTCCTGTGTGAAATTGTTAT
CCGCTCACAATTCCACACAACATACGAGCCGGAAGCATAAAGTGTAAAGCCTGGGGTGCCTAATGAGTGA
GCTAACTCACATTAATTGCGTTGCGCTCACTGCCCGCTTTCCAGTCGGGAAACCTGTCGTGCCAGCTG
Features (pLannotate 1.2.2; 35 found; start..end, strand, type, name):
    234..822     -  rep_origin     ori: high-copy-number ColE1/pMB1/pBR322/pUC origin of replication
    993..1853    -  CDS            AmpR: β-lactamase; bla; confers resistance to ampicillin, carbenicillin, and related antibiotics
   1854..1958    -  promoter       AmpR promoter: bla
   2017..2069    -  misc_feature   bom (fragment): basis of mobility region from pBR322
   2224..2603    +  enhancer       CMV enhancer: human cytomegalovirus immediate early enhancer
   2604..2803    +  promoter       CMV promoter: human cytomegalovirus (CMV) immediate early promoter
   2821..3001    +  LTR            5' LTR (truncated): truncated 5' long terminal repeat (LTR) from HIV-1
   3048..3173    +  misc_feature   HIV-1 Ψ: packaging signal of human immunodeficiency virus type 1
   3157..3520    +  CDS            HIV-1 gag (fragment): gag protein from human immunodeficiency virus 1; gag
   3666..3899    +  misc_feature   RRE: The Rev response element (RRE) of HIV-1 allows for Rev-dependent mRNA export from the nucleus to the cytoplasm.
   4276..4376    +  CDS            Rev (fragment): human immunodeficiency virus 1 (HIV-1) Rev protein; rev; enhances nuclear export of unspliced and incompletely spliced viral mRNAs
   4426..4543    +  misc_feature   cPPT/CTS: central polypurine tract and central termination sequence of HIV-1
   4583..4797    +  protein_bind   tetracycline response element (fragment): contains seven copies of the tetracycline operator tetO tetracycline repressor TetR
   4815..4853    +  promoter       minimal CMV promoter: human cytomegalovirus (CMV) immediate early promoter
   4953..4971    +  promoter       T7 promoter: promoter for bacteriophage T7 RNA polymerase
   5003..5027    +  protein_bind   attB1: mutant version of attB; recombination site for the Gateway® BP reaction BP Clonase™
   5046..6371    +  CDS            GATA4: GATA4_HUMAN - Experimental evidence at protein level: Swiss-Prot protein existence level 1. Transcriptional activator that binds to the consensus sequence 5'-AGATAG-3' and plays a key role in cardiac development and function (PubMed:24000169, PubMed:27984724). In cooperation with TBX5, it binds to cardiac super-enhancers and promotes cardiomyocyte gene expression, while it downregulates endocardial and endothelial gene expression (PubMed:27984724). Involved in bone morphogenetic protein (BMP)-mediated induction of cardiac-specific gene expression. Binds to BMP response element (BMPRE) DNA sequ
   6373..6397    -  protein_bind   attB2: mutant version of attB; recombination site for the Gateway® BP reaction BP Clonase™
   6423..6464    +  CDS            V5 tag: epitope tag from simian virus 5
   6518..6541    +  misc_feature   MCS (fragment): pBluescript multiple cloning site
   6541..7129    +  misc_feature   WPRE: woodchuck hepatitis virus posttranscriptional regulatory element
   7066..7647    +  CDS            nef (fragment): NEF_HV1H2 - Experimental evidence at protein level: Swiss-Prot protein existence level 1. Extracellular Nef protein targets CD4(+) T-lymphocytes for apoptosis by interacting with CXCR4 surface receptors. From Human immunodeficiency virus type 1 group M subtype B (isolate HXB2) (HIV-1).
   7654..7834    +  LTR            5' LTR (truncated): truncated 5' long terminal repeat (LTR) from HIV-1
   7866..8090    +  polyA_signal   bGH poly(A) signal: bovine growth hormone polyadenylation signal
   8094..8115    +  promoter       SV40 promoter (fragment): SV40 enhancer and early promoter
   8136..8564    +  rep_origin     f1 ori (sequence partly withheld): f1 bacteriophage origin of replication; arrow indicates direction of (+) strand synthesis
   8578..8907    +  promoter       SV40 promoter: SV40 enhancer and early promoter
   8955..9002    +  promoter       EM7 promoter: synthetic bacterial promoter&nbsp
   9021..9395    +  CDS            BleoR: antibiotic-binding protein; Sh ble from Streptoalloteichus hindustanus; confers resistance to bleomycin, phleomycin, and Zeocin™
   9405..9530    +  CDS            ble (fragment): BLE_KLEPN - Experimental evidence at protein level: Swiss-Prot protein existence level 1. Binding protein with a strong affinity to the bleomycin family of antibiotics. Binds to CL990; an antimitotic-antibiotic compound. From Klebsiella pneumoniae.
   9525..9646    +  polyA_signal   SV40 poly(A) signal: SV40 polyadenylation signal
   9719..9735    -  protein_bind   lac operator: The lac repressor binds to the lac operator to inhibit transcription in E. coli. This inhibition can be relieved by adding lactose or isopropyl-β-D-thiogalactopyranoside (IPTG). lac repressor encoded by lacI
   9743..9773    -  promoter       lac promoter: promoter for the E. coli lac operon
   9788..9809    -  protein_bind   CAP binding site: CAP binding activates transcription in the presence of cAMP. E. coli catabolite activator protein
   9822..51      -  CDS            lacI (fragment) (across the origin): lac repressor; lacI; The lac repressor binds to the lac operator to inhibit transcription in E. coli. This inhibition can be relieved by adding lactose or isopropyl-β-D-thiogalactopyranoside (IPTG).
