[The description below was written by a language model from this plasmid's Addgene catalogue record and pLannotate feature annotations shown in this document.]
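Description:
tetO-GATA4 is a doxycycline-regulatable HIV-1-based lentiviral transfer plasmid of roughly 9.9 kb, made by Gateway recombination of human GATA4 into the tetO-Gateway backbone. In bacteria it is maintained through a high-copy ColE1/pUC-type origin and selected with ampicillin via β-lactamase; an f1 origin is also present. An SV40/EM7-driven bleomycin/Zeocin resistance cassette sits downstream of the 3' LTR, so it lies outside the packaged region and is not carried into transduced cells.

Viral genomic RNA is transcribed from a CMV enhancer/promoter fused to a truncated 5' LTR, and the transfer region contains the Ψ packaging signal with a gag fragment, the RRE for Rev-dependent export, the cPPT/CTS, a WPRE to enhance transcript expression, and a truncated 3' LTR followed by a bGH polyadenylation signal. Within this frame, a tetracycline response element (annotated as a fragment of the seven-tetO array) coupled to a minimal CMV promoter drives the GATA4 open reading frame, which is flanked by attB1 and attB2 sites. Expression therefore depends on a tetracycline-controlled transactivator supplied separately, since none is annotated on this plasmid. The catalogue lists backbone-encoded C-terminal V5 and His tags; a V5 tag is annotated just after attB2, while the His tag is not called in the feature table. The insert differs from the reference protein by R43Q, G50S and N197S, changes present in the original clone and reported not to impair function.

GATA4 is a cardiac transcriptional activator, and the construct was used for inducible delivery of this factor in work on the direct reprogramming of fibroblasts to cardiomyocytes.
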