Addgene plasmid #46030: tetO-GATA4
Depositing lab: John Gearhart. Depositing organization: University of Pennsylvania. Publication: Optimization of direct fibroblast reprogramming to cardiomyocytes using calcium activity as a functional measure of success. Addis RC, Ifkovits JL, Pinto F, Kellam LD, Esteso P, Rentschler S, Christoforou N, Epstein JA, Gearhart JD. J Mol Cell Cardiol. 2013 Apr 13;60C:97-106. doi: 10.1016/j.yjmcc.2013.04.004. PubMed 23591016.
Backbone
  Vector backbone: tetO-Gateway
  Total vector size (bp): 10000
  Modifications to backbone: GATA4 cloned into Gateway site of tetO-Gateway
  Vector type: Mammalian Expression, Lentiviral
  Selectable markers: Zeo marker is outside the LTRs and will not be packaged into virus.
Growth in bacteria
  Bacterial resistance: Ampicillin, 100 μg/mL
  Growth temperature: 37°C
  Growth strain: Stbl3
  Copy number: High Copy
Gene/Insert
  Gene/Insert name: GATA4
  Species: H. sapiens (human)
  Insert size (bp): 1454
  Mutation: R43Q, G50S and N197S
  Entrez Gene: GATA4 (a.k.a. ASD2, TACHD, TOF, VSD1)
  Promoter: tetO
  Tag / fusion protein: V5 (C terminal on backbone); His (C terminal on backbone)
  Cloning method: Gateway Cloning
  Sequencing primers: 5′ T7
Terms and licenses: Academic/Nonprofit Terms; Industry Terms: Not Available to Industry
Depositor comments: Please note that Addgene's sequencing identified R43Q, G50S and N197S mutations in the GATA4 insert in this plasmid when compared to GenBank reference sequence NP_002043.2. These difference were present in the original GATA4 sample and the plasmid functions as described in the associated publication.
How to cite: tetO-GATA4 was a gift from John Gearhart (Addgene plasmid # 46030 ; http://n2t.net/addgene:46030 ; RRID:Addgene_46030)
