>Addgene plasmid #46030 | tetO-GATA4 | addgene partial sequence | sequence record 66689 | WPRE-R 5'-CATAGCGTAAAAGGAGCAACA-3'
AATTTTGTAATCCAGAGGTTGATTATCGATAAGCTTGATATCGAATTGAGGCTGATCAGCGGGTTTAAAC
TCAATGGTGATGGTGATGATGACCGGTACGCGTAGAATCGAGACCGAGGAGAGGGTTAGGGATAGGCTTA
CCTTCGAACCGCGGGCCCTCTAGATCAACCACTTTGTACAAGAAAGCTGGGTTCGCAGTGATTATGTCCC
CGTGACTGTCGGCCAAGACCAGGCTGTTCCAGGAGTCCTGCTTGGAGCTGGTCTGTGGAGACTGGCTGAC
GGGAGACGCATAGCCTTGTGGGGAGAGCTTCAGGGCCGAGAGGACAGGGTGGATGGAGGGCCCATGGCCA
GACATCGCACTGACTGAGAACGTCTGGGACACGGAGCTGCTGTGCCCGTAGTGAGATGACAGGCCAGGCT
CCGTCTTGATGGGACGCATCTCCTCGCTGCTGCTGGTGGTGGCGTTGCTGGAGTTGCTGGAAGCACCGCT
GGCGGGAGGAAGGCTCTCACTGCCTGAAGGAGCTGCTGGTGTCTTAGATTTATTCAGGTTCTTGGGCTTC
CGTTTTCTGGTTTGGATCCCCTCTTTCCGCATTGCAAGAGGCCTGGGGACCCCGTGGAGCTTCATGTA
