>Addgene plasmid #46030 | tetO-GATA4 | addgene partial sequence | sequence record 67442 | LNCX 5'-AGCTCGTTTAGTGAACCGTCAGATC-3'
GCTGTTTTGACCTCCATAGAAGACACCGGGACCGATCCAGCCTCCGCGGCCCCGAATTGTAATACGACTC
ACTATAGGGAGACCCAAGCTGGCTAGGTAAGCTTGATCAACAAGTTTGTACAAAAAAGCAGGCTCGGGAG
CTCGCAGGGACCATGTATCAGAGCTTGGCCATGGCCGCCAACCACGGGCCGCCCCCCGGTGCCTACGAGG
CGGGCGGCCCCGGCGCCTTCATGCACGGCGCGGGCGCCGCGTCCTCGCCAGTCTACGTGCCCACACCGCA
GGTGCCCTCCTCCGTGCTGAGCCTGTCCTACCTCCAGGGCGGAGGCGCGGGCTCTGCGTCCGGAGGCGCC
TCGGGCGGCAGCTCCGGTGGGGCCGCGTCTGGTGCGGGGCCCGGGACCCAGCAGGGCAGCCCGGGATGGA
GCCAGGCGGGAGCCGACGGAGCCGCTTACACCCCGCCGCCGGTGTCGCCGCGCTTCTCCTTCCCGGGGAC
CACCGGGTCCCTGGCGGCCGCCGCCGCCGCTGCCGCGGCCCGGGAAGCTGCGGCCTACAGCAGTGGCGGC
GGAGCGGCGGGTGCGGGCCTGGCGGGCCGCGAGCAGTACGGGCGCGCCGGCTTCGCGGGCTCCTACTCCA
GCCCCTACCCGGCTTACATGGCCGACGTGGGCGCGTCCTGGGCCGCAGCCGCCGCCGCCTCCGCCGGCCC
CTTCGACAGCCCGGTCCTGCACAGCCTGCCCGG
